>Addgene plasmid #74872 | pGWB533 | depositor full sequence | sequence record 141547 | pGWB533 sequence 12977 bps
TTTCACGCCCTTTTAAATATCCGATTATTCTAATAAACGCTCTTTTCTCTTAGGTTTACCCGCCAATATA
TCCTGTCAAACACTGATAGTTTAAACTGAAGGCGGGAAACGACAATCTGATCCAAGCTCAAGCTGCTCTA
GCATTCGCCATTCAGGCTGCGCAACTGTTGGGAAGGGCGATCGGTGCGGGCCTCTTCGCTATTACGCCAG
CTGGCGAAAGGGGGATGTGCTGCAAGGCGATTAAGTTGGGTAACGCCAGGGTTTTCCCAGTCACGACGTT
GTAAAACGACGGCCAGTGCCAAGCTTGCATGCCTGCAGGTCGACTCTAGAGTTATCAACAAGTTTGTACA
AAAAAGCTGAACGAGAAACGTAAAATGATATAAATATCAATATATTAAATTAGATTTTGCATAAAAAACA
GACTACATAATACTGTAAAACACAACATATCCAGTCACTATGGCGGCCCCTCGAGGGGCCGCATTAGGCA
CCCCAGGCTTTACACTTTATGCTTCCGGCTCGTATAATGTGTGGATTTTGAGTTAGGATCCGGCGAGATT
TTCAGGAGCTAAGGAAGCTAAAATGGAGAAAAAAATCACTGGATATACCACCGTTGATATATCCCAATGG
CATCGTAAAGAACATTTTGAGGCATTTCAGTCAGTTGCTCAATGTACCTATAACCAGACCGTTCAGCTGG
ATATTACGGCCTTTTTAAAGACCGTAAAGAAAAATAAGCACAAGTTTTATCCGGCCTTTATTCACATTCT
TGCCCGCCTGATGAATGCTCATCCGGAATTCCGTATGGCAATGAAAGACGGTGAGCTGGTGATATGGGAT
AGTGTTCACCCTTGTTACACCGTTTTCCATGAGCAAACTGAAACGTTTTCATCGCTCTGGAGTGAATACC
ACGACGATTTCCGGCAGTTTCTACACATATATTCGCAAGATGTGGCGTGTTACGGTGAAAACCTGGCCTA
TTTCCCTAAAGGGTTTATTGAGAATATGTTTTTCGTCTCAGCCAATCCCTGGGTGAGTTTCACCAGTTTT
GATTTAAACGTGGCCAATATGGACAACTTCTTCGCCCCCGTTTTCACCATGGGCAAATATTATACGCAAG
GCGACAAGGTGCTGATGCCGCTGGCGATTCAGGTTCATCATGCCGTCTGTGATGGCTTCCATGTCGGCAG
AATGCTTAATGAATTACAACAGTACTGCGATGAGTGGCAGGGCGGGGCGTAAAGATCTGGATCCGGCTTA
CTAAAAGCCAGATAACAGTATGCGTATTTGCGCGCTGATTTTTGCGGTATAAGAATATATACTGATATGT
ATACCCGAAGTATGTCAAAAAGAGGTGTGCTATGAAGCAGCGTATTACAGTGACAGTTGACAGCGACAGC
TATCAGTTGCTCAAGGCATATATGATGTCAATATCTCCGGTCTGGTAAGCACAACCATGCAGAATGAAGC
CCGTCGTCTGCGTGCCGAACGCTGGAAAGCGGAAAATCAGGAAGGGATGGCTGAGGTCGCCCGGTTTATT
GAAATGAACGGCTCTTTTGCTGACGAGAACAGGGACTGGTGAAATGCAGTTTAAGGTTTACACCTATAAA
AGAGAGAGCCGTTATCGTCTGTTTGTGGATGTACAGAGTGATATTATTGACACGCCCGGGCGACGGATGG
TGATCCCCCTGGCCAGTGCACGTCTGCTGTCAGATAAAGTCTCCCGTGAACTTTACCCGGTGGTGCATAT
CGGGGATGAAAGCTGGCGCATGATGACCACCGATATGGCCAGTGTGCCGGTCTCCGTTATCGGGGAAGAA
GTGGCTGATCTCAGCCACCGCGAAAATGACATCAAAAACGCCATTAACCTGATGTTCTGGGGAATATAAA
TGTCAGGCTCCCTTATACACAGCCAGTCTGCAGGTCGACCATAGTGACTGGATATGTTGTGTTTTACAGT
ATTATGTAGTCTGTTTTTTATGCAAAATCTAATTTAATATATTGATATTTATATCATTTTACGTTTCTCG
TTCAGCTTTCTTGTACAAAGTGGTTGATAACAGCATGTTACGTCCTGTAGAAACCCCAACCCGTGAAATC
AAAAAACTCGACGGCCTGTGGGCATTCAGTCTGGATCGCGAAAACTGTGGAATTGATCAGCGTTGGTGGG
AAAGCGCGTTACAAGAAAGCCGGGCAATTGCTGTGCCAGGCAGTTTTAACGATCAGTTCGCCGATGCAGA
TATTCGTAATTATGCGGGCAACGTCTGGTATCAGCGCGAAGTCTTTATACCGAAAGGTTGGGCAGGCCAG
CGTATCGTGCTGCGTTTCGATGCGGTCACTCATTACGGCAAAGTGTGGGTCAATAATCAGGAAGTGATGG
AGCATCAGGGCGGCTATACGCCATTTGAAGCCGATGTCACGCCGTATGTTATTGCCGGGAAAAGTGTACG
TATCACCGTTTGTGTGAACAACGAACTGAACTGGCAGACTATCCCGCCGGGAATGGTGATTACCGACGAA
AACGGCAAGAAAAAGCAGTCTTACTTCCATGATTTCTTTAACTATGCCGGAATCCATCGCAGCGTAATGC
TCTACACCACGCCGAACACCTGGGTGGACGATATCACCGTGGTGACGCATGTCGCGCAAGACTGTAACCA
CGCGTCTGTTGACTGGCAGGTGGTGGCCAATGGTGATGTCAGCGTTGAACTGCGTGATGCGGATCAACAG
GTGGTTGCAACTGGACAAGGCACTAGCGGGACTTTGCAAGTGGTGAATCCGCACCTCTGGCAACCGGGTG
AAGGTTATCTCTATGAACTGTGCGTCACAGCCAAAAGCCAGACAGAGTGTGATATCTACCCGCTTCGCGT
CGGCATCCGGTCAGTGGCAGTGAAGGGCGAACAGTTCCTGATTAACCACAAACCGTTCTACTTTACTGGC
TTTGGTCGTCATGAAGATGCGGACTTGCGTGGCAAAGGATTCGATAACGTGCTGATGGTGCACGACCACG
CATTAATGGACTGGATTGGGGCCAACTCCTACCGTACCTCGCATTACCCTTACGCTGAAGAGATGCTCGA
CTGGGCAGATGAACATGGCATCGTGGTGATTGATGAAACTGCTGCTGTCGGCTTTAACCTCTCTTTAGGC
ATTGGTTTCGAAGCGGGCAACAAGCCGAAAGAACTGTACAGCGAAGAGGCAGTCAACGGGGAAACTCAGC
AAGCGCACTTACAGGCGATTAAAGAGCTGATAGCGCGTGACAAAAACCACCCAAGCGTGGTGATGTGGAG
TATTGCCAACGAACCGGATACCCGTCCGCAAGGTGCACGGGAATATTTCGCGCCACTGGCGGAAGCAACG
CGTAAACTCGACCCGACGCGTCCGATCACCTGCGTCAATGTAATGTTCTGCGACGCTCACACCGATACCA
TCAGCGATCTCTTTGATGTGCTGTGCCTGAACCGTTATTACGGATGGTATGTCCAAAGCGGCGATTTGGA
AACGGCAGAGAAGGTACTGGAAAAAGAACTTCTGGCCTGGCAGGAGAAACTGCATCAGCCGATTATCATC
ACCGAATACGGCGTGGATACGTTAGCCGGGCTGCACTCAATGTACACCGACATGTGGAGTGAAGAGTATC
AGTGTGCATGGCTGGATATGTATCACCGCGTCTTTGATCGCGTCAGCGCCGTCGTCGGTGAACAGGTATG
GAATTTCGCCGATTTTGCGACCTCGCAAGGCATATTGCGCGTTGGCGGTAACAAGAAAGGGATCTTCACT
CGCGACCGCAAACCGAAGTCGGCGGCTTTTCTGCTGCAAAAACGCTGGACTGGCATGAACTTCGGTGAAA
AACCGCAGCAGGGAGGCAAACAATGAGCTTAGAGCTCGAATTTCCCCGATCGTTCAAACATTTGGCAATA
AAGTTTCTTAAGATTGAATCCTGTTGCCGGTCTTGCGATGATTATCATATAATTTCTGTTGAATTACGTT
AAGCATGTAATAATTAACATGTAATGCATGACGTTATTTATGAGATGGGTTTTTATGATTAGAGTCCCGC
AATTATACATTTAATACGCGATAGAAAACAAAATATAGCGCGCAAACTAGGATAAATTATCGCGCGCGGT
GTCATCTATGTTACTAGATCGGGAATTGGTTCCGGAACCAATTCGTAATCATGGTCATAGCTGTTTCCTG
TGTGAAATTGTTATCCGCTCACAATTCCACACAACATACGAGCCGGAAGCATAAAGTGTAAAGCCTGGGG
TGCCTAATGAGTGAGCTAACTCACATTAGGCTGAATTAGGCGCGCCTATTTCTATTAATTCCCGATCTAG
TAACATAGATGACACCGCGCGCGATAATTTATCCTAGTTTGCGCGCTATATTTTGTTTTCTATCGCGTAT
TAAATGTATAATTGCGGGACTCTAATCATAAAAACCCATCTCATAAATAACGTCATGCATTACATGTTAA
TTATTACATGCTTAACGTAATTCAACAGAAATTATATGATAATCATCGCAAGACCGGCAACAGGATTCAA
TCTTAAGAAACTTTATTGCCAAATGTTTGAACGATCGGGGAAATTCGGGGGATCGATCCCGCGAACTGTG
GACGAGAACTGTGCCACCAAGCGTAAGGCCGTTCTCTCGCATTTGCCTTGCTAGGCTCGCGCGAGTTGCT
GGCTGAGGCGTTCTCGAAATCAGCTCTTGTTCGGTCGGCATCTACTCTATTCCTTTGCCCTCGGACGAGT
GCTGGGGCGTCGGTTTCCACTATCGGCGAGTACTTCTACACAGCCATCGGTCCAGACGGCCGCGCTTCTG
CGGGCGATTTGTGTACGCCCGACAGTCCCGGCTCCGGATCGGACGATTGCGTCGCATCGACCCTGCGCCC
AAGCTGCATCATCGAAATTGCCGTCAACCAAGCTCTGATAGAGTTGGTCAAGACCAATGCGGAGCATATA
CGCCCGGAGCCGCGGCGATCCTGCAAGCTCCGGATGCCTCCGCTCGAAGTAGCGCGTCTGCTGCTCCATA
CAAGCCAACCACGGCCTCCAGAAGAAGATGTTGGCGACCTCGTATTGGGAATCCCCGAACATCGCCTCGC
TCCAGTCAATGACCGCTGTTATGCGGCCATTGTCCGTCAGGACATTGTTGGAGCCGAAATCCGCGTGCAC
GAGGTGCCGGACTTCGGGGCAGTCCTCGGCCCAAAGCATCAGCTCATCGAGAGCCTGCGCGACGGACGCA
CTGACGGTGTCGTCCATCACAGTTTGCCAGTGATACACATGGGGATCAGCAATCGCGCATATGAAATCAC
GCCATGTAGTGTATTGACCGATTCCTTGCGGTCCGAATGGGCCGAACCCGCTCGTCTGGCTAAGATCGGC
CGCAGCGATCGCATCCATGGCCTCCGCGACCGGCTGCAGAACAGCGGGCAGTTCGGTTTCAGGCAGGTCT
TGCAACGTGACACCCTGTGCACGGCGGGAGATGCAATAGGTCAGGCTCTCGCTGAATGCCCCAATGTCAA
GCACTTCCGGAATCGGGAGCGCGGCCGATGCAAAGTGCCGATAAACATAACGATCTTTGTAGAAACCATC
GGCGCAGCTATTTACCCGCAGGACATATCCACGCCCTCCTACATCGAAGCTGAAAGCACGAGATTCTTCG
CCCTCCGAGAGCTGCATCAGGTCGGAGACGCTGTCGAACTTTTCGATCAGAAACTTCTCGACAGACGTCG
CGGTGAGTTCAGGCTTTTTCATATCTTATTGCCCCCCGGGATCAGATCTGGATTGAGAGTGAATATGAGA
CTCTAATTGGATACCGAGGGGAATTTATGGAACGTCAGTGGAGCATTTTTGACAAGAAATATTTGCTAGC
TGATAGTGACCTTAGGCGACTTTTGAACGCGCAATAATGGTTTCTGACGTATGTGCTTAGCTCATTAAAC
TCCAGAAACCCGCGGCTGAGTGGCTCCTTCAACGTTGCGGTTCTGTCAGTTCCAAACGTAAAACGGCTTG
TCCCGCGTCATCGGCGGGGGTCATAACGTGACTCCCTTAATTCTCCGCTCATGATCTTGATCCCCTGCGC
CATCAGATCCTTGGCGGCAAGAAAGCCATCCAGTTTACTTTGCAGGGCTTCCCAACCTTACCAGAGGGCG
CCCCAGCTGGCAATTCCGGTTCGCTTGCTGTCCATAAAACCGCCCAGTCTAGCTATCGCCATGTAAGCCC
ACTGCAAGCTACCTGCTTTCTCTTTGCGCTTGCGTTTTCCCTTGTCCAGATAGCCCAGTAGCTGACATTC
ATCCGGGGTCAGCACCGTTTCTGCGGACTGGCTTTCTACGTGTTCCGCTTCCTTTAGCAGCCCTTGCGCC
CTGAGTGCTTGCGGCAGCGTGAAGCTGATCCGTCGAGATTAATAGAAATAAATTCAGCCTAATTCGGCGT
TAATTCAGTACATTAAAAACGTCCGCAATGTGTTATTAAGTTGTCTAAGCGTCAATTTGTTTACACCACA
ATATATCCTGCCACCAGCCAGCCAACAGCTCCCCGACCGGCAGCTCGGCACAAAATCACCACTCGATACA
GGCAGCCCATCAGTCCGGGACGGCGTCAGCGGGAGAGCCGTTGTAAGGCGGCAGACTTTGCTCATGTTAC
CGATGCTATTCGGAAGAACGGCAACTAAGCTGCCGGGTTTGAAACACGGATGATCTCGCGGAGGGTAGCA
TGTTGATTGTAACGATGACAGAGCGTTGCTGCCTGTGATCAATTCGGGCACGAACCCAGTGGACATAAGC
CTGTTCGGTTCGTAAGCTGTAATGCAAGTAGCGTATGCGCTCACGCAACTGGTCCAGAACCTTGACCGAA
CGCAGCGGTGGTAACGGCGCAGTGGCGGTTTTCATGGCTTGTTATGACTGTTTTTTTGGGGTACAGTCTA
TGCCTCGGGCATCCAAGCAGCAAGCGCGTTACGCCGTGGGTCGATGTTTGATGTTATGGAGCAGCAACGA
TGTTACGCAGCAGGGCAGTCGCCCTAAAACAAAGTTAAACATCATGGGGGAAGCGGTGATCGCCGAAGTA
TCGACTCAACTATCAGAGGTAGTTGGCGTCATCGAGCGCCATCTCGAACCGACGTTGCTGGCCGTACATT
TGTACGGCTCCGCAGTGGATGGCGGCCTGAAGCCACACAGTGATATTGATTTGCTGGTTACGGTGACCGT
AAGGCTTGATGAAACAACGCGGCGAGCTTTGATCAACGACCTTTTGGAAACTTCGGCTTCCCCTGGAGAG
AGCGAGATTCTCCGCGCTGTAGAAGTCACCATTGTTGTGCACGACGACATCATTCCGTGGCGTTATCCAG
CTAAGCGCGAACTGCAATTTGGAGAATGGCAGCGCAATGACATTCTTGCAGGTATCTTCGAGCCAGCCAC
GATCGACATTGATCTGGCTATCTTGCTGACAAAAGCAAGAGAACATAGCGTTGCCTTGGTAGGTCCAGCG
GCGGAGGAACTCTTTGATCCGGTTCCTGAACAGGATCTATTTGAGGCGCTAAATGAAACCTTAACGCTAT
GGAACTCGCCGCCCGACTGGGCTGGCGATGAGCGAAATGTAGTGCTTACGTTGTCCCGCATTTGGTACAG
CGCAGTAACCGGCAAAATCGCGCCGAAGGATGTCGCTGCCGACTGGGCAATGGAGCGCCTGCCGGCCCAG
TATCAGCCCGTCATACTTGAAGCTAGACAGGCTTATCTTGGACAAGAAGAAGATCGCTTGGCCTCGCGCG
CAGATCAGTTGGAAGAATTTGTCCACTACGTGAAAGGCGAGATCACCAAGGTAGTCGGCAAATAATGTCT
AGCTAGAAATTCGTTCAAGCCGACGCCGCTTCGCGGCGCGGCTTAACTCAAGCGTTAGATGCACTAAGCA
CATAATTGCTCACAGCCAAACTATCAGGTCAAGTCTGCTTTTATTATTTTTAAGCGTGCATAATAAGCCC
TACACAAATTGGGAGATATATCATGCATGACCAAAATCCCTTAACGTGAGTTTTCGTTCCACTGAGCGTC
AGACCCCGTAGAAAAGATCAAAGGATCTTCTTGAGATCCTTTTTTTCTGCGCGTAATCTGCTGCTTGCAA
ACAAAAAAACCACCGCTACCAGCGGTGGTTTGTTTGCCGGATCAAGAGCTACCAACTCTTTTTCCGAAGG
TAACTGGCTTCAGCAGAGCGCAGATACCAAATACTGTCCTTCTAGTGTAGCCGTAGTTAGGCCACCACTT
CAAGAACTCTGTAGCACCGCCTACATACCTCGCTCTGCTAATCCTGTTACCAGTGGCTGCTGCCAGTGGC
GATAAGTCGTGTCTTACCGGGTTGGACTCAAGACGATAGTTACCGGATAAGGCGCAGCGGTCGGGCTGAA
CGGGGGGTTCGTGCACACAGCCCAGCTTGGAGCGAACGACCTACACCGAACTGAGATACCTACAGCGTGA
GCTATGAGAAAGCGCCACGCTTCCCGAAGGGAGAAAGGCGGACAGGTATCCGGTAAGCGGCAGGGTCGGA
ACAGGAGAGCGCACGAGGGAGCTTCCAGGGGGAAACGCCTGGTATCTTTATAGTCCTGTCGGGTTTCGCC
ACCTCTGACTTGAGCGTCGATTTTTGTGATGCTCGTCAGGGGGGCGGAGCCTATGGAAAAACGCCAGCAA
CGCGGCCTTTTTACGGTTCCTGGCCTTTTGCTGGCCTTTTGCTCACATGTTCTTTCCTGCGTTATCCCCT
GATTCTGTGGATAACCGTATTACCGCCTTTGAGTGAGCTGATACCGCTCGCCGCAGCCGAACGACCGAGC
GCAGCGAGTCAGTGAGCGAGGAAGCGGAAGAGCGCCTGATGCGGTATTTTCTCCTTACGCATCTGTGCGG
TATTTCACACCGCATATGGTGCACTCTCAGTACAATCTGCTCTGATGCCGCATAGTTAAGCCAGTATACA
CTCCGCTATCGCTACGTGACTGGGTCATGGCTGCGCCCCGACACCCGCCAACACCCGCTGACGCGCCCTG
ACGGGCTTGTCTGCTCCCGGCATCCGCTTACAGACAAGCTGTGACCGTCTCCGGGAGCTGCATGTGTCAG
AGGTTTTCACCGTCATCACCGAAACGCGCGAGGCAGGGTGCCTTGATGTGGGCGCCGGCGGTCGAGTGGC
GACGGCGCGGCTTGTCCGCGCCCTGGTAGATTGCCTGGCCGTAGGCCAGCCATTTTTGAGCGGCCAGCGG
CCGCGATAGGCCGACGCGAAGCGGCGGGGCGTAGGGAGCGCAGCGACCGAAGGGTAGGCGCTTTTTGCAG
CTCTTCGGCTGTGCGCTGGCCAGACAGTTATGCACAGGCCAGGCGGGTTTTAAGAGTTTTAATAAGTTTT
AAAGAGTTTTAGGCGGAAAAATCGCCTTTTTTCTCTTTTATATCAGTCACTTACATGTGTGACCGGTTCC
CAATGTACGGCTTTGGGTTCCCAATGTACGGGTTCCGGTTCCCAATGTACGGCTTTGGGTTCCCAATGTA
CGTGCTATCCACAGGAAAGAGACCTTTTCGACCTTTTTCCCCTGCTAGGGCAATTTGCCCTAGCATCTGC
TCCGTACATTAGGAACCGGCGGATGCTTCGCCCTCGATCAGGTTGCGGTAGCGCATGACTAGGATCGGGC
CAGCCTGCCCCGCCTCCTCCTTCAAATCGTACTCCGGCAGGTCATTTGACCCGATCAGCTTGCGCACGGT
GAAACAGAACTTCTTGAACTCTCCGGCGCTGCCACTGCGTTCGTAGATCGTCTTGAACAACCATCTGGCT
TCTGCCTTGCCTGCGGCGCGGCGTGCCAGGCGGTAGAGAAAACGGCCGATGCCGGGATCGATCAAAAAGT
AATCGGGGTGAACCGTCAGCACGTCCGGGTTCTTGCCTTCTGTGATCTCGCGGTACATCCAATCAGCTAG
CTCGATCTCGATGTACTCCGGCCGCCCGGTTTCGCTCTTTACGATCTTGTAGCGGCTAATCAAGGCTTCA
CCCTCGGATACCGTCACCAGGCGGCCGTTCTTGGCCTTCTTCGTACGCTGCATGGCAACGTGCGTGGTGT
TTAACCGAATGCAGGTTTCTACCAGGTCGTCTTTCTGCTTTCCGCCATCGGCTCGCCGGCAGAACTTGAG
TACGTCCGCAACGTGTGGACGGAACACGCGGCCGGGCTTGTCTCCCTTCCCTTCCCGGTATCGGTTCATG
GATTCGGTTAGATGGGAAACCGCCATCAGTACCAGGTCGTAATCCCACACACTGGCCATGCCGGCCGGCC
CTGCGGAAACCTCTACGTGCCCGTCTGGAAGCTCGTAGCGGATCACCTCGCCAGCTCGTCGGTCACGCTT
CGACAGACGGAAAACGGCCACGTCCATGATGCTGCGACTATCGCGGGTGCCCACGTCATAGAGCATCGGA
ACGAAAAAATCTGGTTGCTCGTCGCCCTTGGGCGGCTTCCTAATCGACGGCGCACCGGCTGCCGGCGGTT
GCCGGGATTCTTTGCGGATTCGATCAGCGGCCGCTTGCCACGATTCACCGGGGCGTGCTTCTGCCTCGAT
GCGTTGCCGCTGGGCGGCCTGCGCGGCCTTCAACTTCTCCACCAGGTCATCACCCAGCGCCGCGCCGATT
TGTACCGGGCCGGATGGTTTGCGACCGCTCACGCCGATTCCTCGGGCTTGGGGGTTCCAGTGCCATTGCA
GGGCCGGCAGACAACCCAGCCGCTTACGCCTGGCCAACCGCCCGTTCCTCCACACATGGGGCATTCCACG
GCGTCGGTGCCTGGTTGTTCTTGATTTTCCATGCCGCCTCCTTTAGCCGCTAAAATTCATCTACTCATTT
ATTCATTTGCTCATTTACTCTGGTAGCTGCGCGATGTATTCAGATAGCAGCTCGGTAATGGTCTTGCCTT
GGCGTACCGCGTACATCTTCAGCTTGGTGTGATCCTCCGCCGGCAACTGAAAGTTGACCCGCTTCATGGC
TGGCGTGTCTGCCAGGCTGGCCAACGTTGCAGCCTTGCTGCTGCGTGCGCTCGGACGGCCGGCACTTAGC
GTGTTTGTGCTTTTGCTCATTTTCTCTTTACCTCATTAACTCAAATGAGTTTTGATTTAATTTCAGCGGC
CAGCGCCTGGACCTCGCGGGCAGCGTCGCCCTCGGGTTCTGATTCAAGAACGGTTGTGCCGGCGGCGGCA
GTGCCTGGGTAGCTCACGCGCTGCGTGATACGGGACTCAAGAATGGGCAGCTCGTACCCGGCCAGCGCCT
CGGCAACCTCACCGCCGATGCGCGTGCCTTTGATCGCCCGCGACACGACAAAGGCCGCTTGTAGCCTTCC
ATCCGTGACCTCAATGCGCTGCTTAACCAGCTCCACCAGGTCGGCGGTGGCCCATATGTCGTAAGGGCTT
GGCTGCACCGGAATCAGCACGAAGTCGGCTGCCTTGATCGCGGACACAGCCAAGTCCGCCGCCTGGGGCG
CTCCGTCGATCACTACGAAGTCGCGCCGGCCGATGGCCTTCACGTCGCGGTCAATCGTCGGGCGGTCGAT
GCCGACAACGGTTAGCGGTTGATCTTCCCGCACGGCCGCCCAATCGCGGGCACTGCCCTGGGGATCGGAA
TCGACTAACAGAACATCGGCCCCGGCGAGTTGCAGGGCGCGGGCTAGATGGGTTGCGATGGTCGTCTTGC
CTGACCCGCCTTTCTGGTTAAGTACAGCGATAACCTTCATGCGTTCCCCTTGCGTATTTGTTTATTTACT
CATCGCATCATATACGCAGCGACCGCATGACGCAAGCTGTTTTACTCAAATACACATCACCTTTTTAGAC
GGCGGCGCTCGGTTTCTTCAGCGGCCAAGCTGGCCGGCCAGGCCGCCAGCTTGGCATCAGACAAACCGGC
CAGGATTTCATGCAGCCGCACGGTTGAGACGTGCGCGGGCGGCTCGAACACGTACCCGGCCGCGATCATC
TCCGCCTCGATCTCTTCGGTAATGAAAAACGGTTCGTCCTGGCCGTCCTGGTGCGGTTTCATGCTTGTTC
CTCTTGGCGTTCATTCTCGGCGGCCGCCAGGGCGTCGGCCTCGGTCAATGCGTCCTCACGGAAGGCACCG
CGCCGCCTGGCCTCGGTGGGCGTCACTTCCTCGCTGCGCTCAAGTGCGCGGTACAGGGTCGAGCGATGCA
CGCCAAGCAGTGCAGCCGCCTCTTTCACGGTGCGGCCTTCCTGGTCGATCAGCTCGCGGGCGTGCGCGAT
CTGTGCCGGGGTGAGGGTAGGGCGGGGGCCAAACTTCACGCCTCGGGCCTTGGCGGCCTCGCGCCCGCTC
CGGGTGCGGTCGATGATTAGGGAACGCTCGAACTCGGCAATGCCGGCGAACACGGTCAACACCATGCGGC
CGGCCGGCGTGGTGGTGTCGGCCCACGGCTCTGCCAGGCTACGCAGGCCCGCGCCGGCCTCCTGGATGCG
CTCGGCAATGTCCAGTAGGTCGCGGGTGCTGCGGGCCAGGCGGTCTAGCCTGGTCACTGTCACAACGTCG
CCAGGGCGTAGGTGGTCAAGCATCCTGGCCAGCTCCGGGCGGTCGCGCCTGGTGCCGGTGATCTTCTCGG
AAAACAGCTTGGTGCAGCCGGCCGCGTGCAGTTCGGCCCGTTGGTTGGTCAAGTCCTGGTCGTCGGTGCT
GACGCGGGCATAGCCCAGCAGGCCAGCGGCGGCGCTCTTGTTCATGGCGTAATGTCTCCGGTTCTAGTCG
CAAGTATTCTACTTTATGCGACTAAAACACGCGACAAGAAAACGCCAGGAAAAGGGCAGGGCGGCAGCCT
GTCGCGTAACTTAGGACTTGTGCGACATGTCGTTTTCAGAAGACGGCTGCACTGAACGTCAGAAGCCGAC
TGCACTATAGCAGCGGAGGGGTTGGATCAAAGTACTTTGATCCCGAGGGGAACCCTGTGGTTGGCATGCA
CATACAAATGGACGAACGGATAAACCT
Features (pLannotate 1.2.2; 30 found; start..end, strand, type, name):
     54..78      -  misc_feature   RB T-DNA repeat: right border repeat from nopaline C58 T-DNA
    144..298     -  CDS            lacZα (fragment): LacZα fragment of β-galactosidase; lacZ fragment
    301..331     -  misc_feature   MCS (fragment): pUC18/19 multiple cloning site
    338..462     +  protein_bind   attR1: mutant version of attR; recombination site for the Gateway® LR reaction LR Clonase™
    499..529     +  promoter       lac UV5 promoter: E. coli lac promoter with an "up" mutation
    554..582     +  promoter       cat promoter (fragment): promoter of the E. coli cat gene encoding chloramphenicol acetyltransferase
    583..1242    +  CDS            CmR: chloramphenicol acetyltransferase; cat; confers resistance to chloramphenicol
   1421..1579    +  CDS            ccdA (fragment): CCDA_ECO57 - Also known as H, letA. Experimental evidence at protein level: Swiss-Prot protein existence level 1. Antitoxin component of a type II toxin-antitoxin (TA) system which inhibits the post-segregational killing (PSK) of plasmid-free cells, also referred to as a plasmid addiction system. Binds to and blocks the activity of CcdB; will also remove bound CcdB protein from the CcdB-GyrA complex by forming a CcdA-CcdB complex, a process termed rejuvenation. Functions as a transcriptional corepressor for the ccdAB operon, repression also requires CcdB (By similarity). From Escherichia coli
   1584..1886    +  CDS            ccdB: CCDB_ECOLI - Also known as G, letB, letD. Experimental evidence at protein level: Swiss-Prot protein existence level 1. Toxic component of a type II toxin-antitoxin (TA) system, functioning in plasmid maintainence. Responsible for the post- segregational killing (PSK) of plasmid-free cells, also referred to as a plasmid addiction system. Half-life of over 2 hours. Cell killing by CcdB is accompanied by filamentation, defects in chromosome and plasmid segregation, defects in cell division, formation of anucleate cells, decreased DNA synthesis and plasmid loss. Interferes with the activity of DN
   1930..2054    -  protein_bind   attR2: mutant version of attR; recombination site for the Gateway® LR reaction LR Clonase™
   2065..3873    +  CDS            uidA: BGLR_ECOLI - Also known as gurA, gusA. Experimental evidence at protein level: Swiss-Prot protein existence level 1. From Escherichia coli (strain K12).
   3898..4150    +  terminator     NOS terminator: nopaline synthase terminator and poly(A) signal
   4206..4228    -  protein_bind   lac operator (fragment): The lac repressor binds to the lac operator to inhibit transcription in E. coli. This inhibition can be relieved by adding lactose or isopropyl-β-D-thiogalactopyranoside (IPTG). lac repressor encoded by lacI
   4232..4262    -  promoter       lac promoter: promoter for the E. coli lac operon
   4277..4298    -  protein_bind   CAP binding site: CAP binding activates transcription in the presence of cAMP. E. coli catabolite activator protein
   4334..4586    -  terminator     NOS terminator: nopaline synthase terminator and poly(A) signal
   4737..5762    -  CDS            HygR: aminoglycoside phosphotransferase from E. coli; aph(4)-Ia; confers resistance to hygromycin
   5814..5993    -  promoter       NOS promoter: nopaline synthase promoter
   6073..6402    -  CDS            tnpA (fragment): TN5P_ECOLX - Also known as tnp. Experimental evidence at protein level: Swiss-Prot protein existence level 1. Mediates transposition of transposon Tn5 by a 'cut and paste' mechanism. First, the monomeric transposase binds the 19 bp inverted DNA repeats flanking the transposon. Then, dimerization of the DNA- bound transposase creates a synaptic DNA complex. After nicking of the first DNA strand, excision of the transposon proceeds through a series of intermediates. The transposase then mediates the insertion of the transposon at a new site by strand transfer. The activity of the wild- type tran
   6499..6523    -  misc_feature   LB T-DNA repeat: left border repeat from nopaline C58 T-DNA
   6782..6805    +  promoter       Pc promoter (fragment): intI1 (promoter lies within the coding sequence); class 1 integron promoter
   6981..7037    +  CDS            GmR (fragment): gentamycin acetyltransferase; aacC1; confers resistance to gentamycin
   7048..7835    +  CDS            SmR (fragment): aminoglycoside adenylyltransferase (Murphy, 1985); aadA; confers resistance to spectinomycin and streptomycin
   8081..8669    +  rep_origin     ori: high-copy-number ColE1/pMB1/pBR322/pUC origin of replication
   8855..8995    -  misc_feature   bom: basis of mobility region from pBR322
   9097..9136    -  CDS            rop (fragment): Rop protein, which maintains plasmids at low copy number; rop
   9339..9533    -  rep_origin     pVS1 oriV: origin of replication for the Pseudomonas plasmid pVS1 (Heeb et al., 2000)
   9599..10672   -  CDS            pVS1 RepA: replication protein from the Pseudomonas plasmid pVS1 (Heeb et al., 2000)
  11101..11730   -  CDS            pVS1 StaA: stability protein from the Pseudomonas plasmid pVS1 (Heeb et al., 2000)
  12290..12691   -  CDS            Y4CG_SINFN (fragment): Protein inferred from homology: Swiss-Prot protein existence level 3. From Sinorhizobium fredii (strain NBRC 101917 / NGR234).
