[The description below was written by a language model from this plasmid's Addgene catalogue record and pLannotate feature annotations shown in this document.]
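Description:
pGWB533 is an empty Gateway-compatible binary vector for Agrobacterium-mediated plant transformation, built on the pPZP221 backbone and designed to create C-terminal fusions to the GUS reporter without supplying any promoter. The backbone carries a ColE1/pBR322-type origin with the bom mobilisation region for replication in E. coli. It also carries the pVS1 oriV, RepA and StaA functions for replication and stable maintenance in Agrobacterium. An aadA gene outside the T-DNA gives bacterial spectinomycin/streptomycin resistance. Only a short remnant of the gentamycin resistance gene is annotated, consistent with the record's note that this marker was removed from pPZP221.

Between the nopaline-type right and left T-DNA borders lie two units. The first is the Gateway destination cassette. In it, attR1 and attR2 flank a chloramphenicol resistance gene and the ccdB toxin gene. Directly downstream is the E. coli uidA (β-glucuronidase) coding sequence, followed by a NOS terminator. Because ccdB is toxic to ordinary strains, the unrecombined plasmid is propagated in a ccdB-tolerant host under chloramphenicol plus spectinomycin selection. An LR reaction with an entry clone replaces the CmR–ccdB segment with the sequence of interest, placing it upstream of GUS. As no promoter precedes attR1, expression depends entirely on regulatory sequence carried by the incoming fragment. This suits the vector to promoter:GUS reporters or to genomic fragments that express a protein–GUS fusion under native control. The second unit is the plant selectable marker, a hygromycin phosphotransferase gene driven by the NOS promoter and ended by a NOS terminator, positioned near the left border. Residual lacZα, lac promoter and Tn5 transposase fragments are cloning remnants. The vector is intended for GUS-based analysis of expression patterns in transgenic plants.
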