Addgene plasmid #74872: pGWB533
Purpose: (Empty Backbone) Gateway cloning compatible binary vector for C-terminal fusion with GUS (no promoter).
Depositing lab: Tsuyoshi Nakagawa. Depositing organization: Shimane University. Publication: Improved Gateway binary vectors: high-performance vectors for creation of fusion constructs in transgenic analysis of plants. Nakagawa T, Suzuki T, Murata S, Nakamura S, Hino T, Maeo K, Tabata R, Kawai T, Tanaka K, Niwa Y, Watanabe Y, Nakamura K, Kimura T, Ishiguro S. Biosci Biotechnol Biochem. 2007 Aug;71(8):2095-100. Epub 2007 Aug 7. 10.1271/bbb.70216 PubMed 17690442.
Backbone
  Vector backbone: pPZP221
  Backbone manufacturer: Hajdukiewicz P., Svab Z. and Maliga P.
  Backbone size (bp): 8500
  Modifications to backbone: gentamycin-resistant marker was removed and hygromycin-resistant marker (NOS promoter:HPT:NOS terminator) was inserted
  Vector type: Plant Expression
  Selectable markers: Hygromycin
Growth in bacteria
  Bacterial resistance: Chloramphenicol and Spectinomycin, 25 & 50 μg/mL
  Growth temperature: 37°C
  Growth strain: ccdB Survival
  Copy number: High Copy
Gene/Insert
  Cloning method: Gateway Cloning
Terms and licenses: Academic/Nonprofit Terms; Industry Terms: Not Available to Industry
How to cite: pGWB533 was a gift from Tsuyoshi Nakagawa (Addgene plasmid # 74872 ; http://n2t.net/addgene:74872 ; RRID:Addgene_74872)
