>Addgene plasmid #74872 | pGWB533 | addgene partial sequence | sequence record 152634 | CAT-R 5'-GCAACTGACTGAAATGCCTC-3'
GTGGTATATCCAGTGATTTTTTTCTCCATTTTAGCTTCCTTAGCTCCTGAAAATCTCGACGGATCCTAAC
TCAAAATCCACACATTATACGAGCCGGAAGCATAAAGTGTAAAGCCTGGGGTGCCTAATGCGGCCCCTCG
AGGGGCCGCCATAGTGACTGGATATGTTGTGTTTTACAGTATTATGTAGTCTGTTTTTTATGCAAAATCT
AATTTAATATATTGATATTTATATCATTTTACGTTTCTCGTTCAGCTTTTTTGTACAAACTTGTTGATAA
CTCTAGAGTCGACCTGCAGGCATGCAAGCTTGGCACTGGCCGTCGTTTTACAACGTCGTGACTGGGAAAA
CCCTGGCGTTACCCAACTTAATCGCCTTGCAGCACATCCCCCTTTCGCCAGCTGGCGTAATAGCGAAGAG
GCCCGCACCGATCGCCCTTCCCAACAGTTGCGCAGCCTGAATGGCGAATGCTAGAGCAGCTTGAGCTTGG
ATCA
