>Addgene plasmid #74872 | pGWB533 | addgene partial sequence | sequence record 162872 | ccdB-Fwd 5'-GCATGATGACCACCGATATG-3'
GCTGATCTCAGCCACCGCGAAAATGACATCAAAAACGCCATTAACCTGATGTTCTGGGGAATATAAATGT
CAGGCTCCCTTATACACAGCCAGTCTGCAGGTCGACCATAGTGACTGGATATGTTGTGTTTTACAGTATT
ATGTAGTCTGTTTTTTATGCAAAATCTAATTTAATATATTGATATTTATATCATTTTACGTTTCTCGTTC
AGCTTTCTTGTACAAAGTGGTTGATAACAGCATGTTACGTCCTGTAGAAACCCCAACCCGTGAAATCAAA
AAACTCGACGGCCTGTGGGCATTCAGTCTGGATCGCGAAAACTGTGGAATTGATCAGCGTTGGTGGGAAA
GCGCGTTACAAGAAAGCCGGGCAATTGCTGTGCCAGGCAGTTTTAACGATCAGTTCGCCGATGCAGATAT
TCGTAATTATGCGGGCAACGTCTGGTATCAGCGCGAAGTCTTTATACCGAAAGGTTGGGCAGGCCAGCGT
ATCGTGCTGCGTTTCGATGCGGTCACTCATTACGGCAAAGTGTGGGTCAATAATCAGGAAGTGATGGAGC
ATCAGGGCGGCTATACGCCATTTGAAGCCGATGTCACGCCGTATGTTATTGCCGGGAAAAGTGTACGTAT
CACCGTTTGTGTGAACAACGAACTGAACTGGCAGACTATCCCGCCGGGAATGGTGATTACCGACGAAAAC
GGCAAGAAAAAGCAGTCTTACTTCCATGATTTCTTTAACTATGCCGGAATCCATCGCAGCGTAATGCTCT
ACACCACGCCGAACACCTGGGTGGACGATATCACCGTGGTGACGCATGTCGCGCAAGACTGTAACCACGC
GTCTGTTGACTGGCAGGTGGTGGCCAATGGTGATGTCAGCGTTGAACTGCGTGATGCGGATCAACAGGT
